Addgene plasmid #215211: shRNA_NUDC_2
Purpose: Supression of shNUDC_2 expression
Depositing lab: Sefi Rosenbluh. Depositing organization: Monash University. Publication: Systematic loss-of-function screens identify pathway-specific functional circular RNAs. Liu L, Neve M, Perlaza-Jimenez L, Xi X, Purcell J, Hawdon A, Conn SJ, Zenker J, Tamayo P, Goodall GJ, Rosenbluh J. Nat Cell Biol. 2024 Aug;26(8):1359-1372. doi: 10.1038/s41556-024-01467-y. Epub 2024 Aug 2. PubMed 39095657.
Backbone
  Vector backbone: pLKO.1
  Vector type: Lentiviral
  Selectable markers: Puromycin
Growth in bacteria
  Bacterial resistance: Ampicillin, 100 μg/mL
  Growth temperature: 37°C
  Growth strain: NEB Stable
  Copy number: High Copy
Gene/Insert
  Gene/Insert name: NUDC shRNA 2
  gRNA/shRNA sequence: GGCAGAGAAGCTTATCACACA
  Species: H. sapiens (human)
  Entrez Gene: NUDC (a.k.a. HNUDC, MNUDC, NPD011)
  Cloning method: Restriction Enzyme; 5′ cloning site unknown (unknown if destroyed)
Terms and licenses: Academic/Nonprofit Terms; Industry Terms: Not Available to Industry
How to cite: shRNA_NUDC_2 was a gift from Sefi Rosenbluh (Addgene plasmid # 215211 ; http://n2t.net/addgene:215211 ; RRID:Addgene_215211)
