[The description below was written by a language model from this plasmid's Addgene catalogue record and pLannotate feature annotations shown in this document.]
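Description:
shRNA_NUDC_2 is a lentiviral shRNA expression plasmid built on the pLKO.1 backbone and designed to knock down human NUDC; it carries the second of the NUDC-targeting hairpins in its series. The catalogue purpose line is worded awkwardly, but the intent is suppression of NUDC expression by RNA interference. In bacteria the roughly 7.1 kb plasmid is maintained at high copy through a ColE1/pUC-type origin and selected with ampicillin via the β-lactamase gene. An f1 origin and remnants of lac and phage promoter elements (lac promoter/operator, lacZα and lacI fragments, T3 and T7 promoters) are carried over from the parental cloning vector.

The transfer cassette is a self-inactivating HIV-1 design. An RSV enhancer/promoter fused to a truncated 5' LTR drives production of the genomic RNA in packaging cells, followed by the Ψ packaging signal with a gag fragment, the Rev response element for Rev-dependent nuclear export, and the cPPT/CTS element that aids nuclear import of the reverse-transcribed genome. A ΔU3 3' LTR silences LTR-driven transcription after integration, and an SV40 polyadenylation signal and SV40 origin lie downstream. The human U6 RNA polymerase III promoter sits upstream of the hairpin, which is not annotated as a separate feature but would occupy the gap between U6 and the cPPT. The human PGK promoter independently expresses puromycin N-acetyltransferase, allowing selection of transduced mammalian cells. The exact cloning sites are not recorded. The plasmid was deposited in connection with a study using systematic loss-of-function screening, and is suited to stable NUDC knockdown after virus production with separate packaging and envelope plasmids.
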