Features (pLannotate 1.2.2; 25 found; start..end, strand, type, name):
    101..122     +  protein_bind   CAP binding site: CAP binding activates transcription in the presence of cAMP. E. coli catabolite activator protein
    137..167     +  promoter       lac promoter: promoter for the E. coli lac operon
    175..191     +  protein_bind   lac operator: The lac repressor binds to the lac operator to inhibit transcription in E. coli. This inhibition can be relieved by adding lactose or isopropyl-β-D-thiogalactopyranoside (IPTG). lac repressor encoded by lacI
    236..254     +  promoter       T3 promoter: promoter for bacteriophage T3 RNA polymerase
    282..508     +  promoter       RSV promoter: Rous sarcoma virus enhancer/promoter
    509..689     +  LTR            5' LTR (truncated): truncated 5' long terminal repeat (LTR) from HIV-1
    736..861     +  misc_feature   HIV-1 Ψ: packaging signal of human immunodeficiency virus type 1
    845..1208    +  CDS            HIV-1 gag (fragment): gag protein from human immunodeficiency virus 1; gag
   1354..1587    +  misc_feature   RRE: The Rev response element (RRE) of HIV-1 allows for Rev-dependent mRNA export from the nucleus to the cytoplasm.
   1964..2064    +  CDS            Rev (fragment): human immunodeficiency virus 1 (HIV-1) Rev protein; rev; enhances nuclear export of unspliced and incompletely spliced viral mRNAs
   2114..2354    +  promoter       U6 promoter: RNA polymerase III promoter for human U6 snRNA
   2459..2576    +  misc_feature   cPPT/CTS: central polypurine tract and central termination sequence of HIV-1
   2625..3135    +  promoter       hPGK promoter: human phosphoglycerate kinase 1 promoter
   3157..3756    +  CDS            PuroR: puromycin N-acetyltransferase; pac from Streptomyces alboniger; confers resistance to puromycin
   3799..3882    +  CDS            nef (fragment): NEF_HV1Z2 - Experimental evidence at protein level: Swiss-Prot protein existence level 1. Extracellular Nef protein targets CD4(+) T-lymphocytes for apoptosis by interacting with CXCR4 surface receptors. From Human immunodeficiency virus type 1 group M subtype D (isolate Z2/CDC-Z34) (HIV-1).
   3884..4117    +  LTR            3' LTR (ΔU3): self-inactivating 3' long terminal repeat (LTR) from HIV-1
   4189..4310    +  polyA_signal   SV40 poly(A) signal: SV40 polyadenylation signal
   4350..4485    +  rep_origin     SV40 ori: SV40 origin of replication
   4506..4524    -  promoter       T7 promoter: promoter for bacteriophage T7 RNA polymerase
   4532..4687    +  CDS            lacZα (fragment): LacZα fragment of β-galactosidase; lacZ fragment
   4692..5120    +  rep_origin     f1 ori (sequence partly withheld): f1 bacteriophage origin of replication; arrow indicates direction of (+) strand synthesis
   5173..5277    +  promoter       AmpR promoter: bla
   5278..6138    +  CDS            AmpR: β-lactamase; bla; confers resistance to ampicillin, carbenicillin, and related antibiotics
   6309..6897    +  rep_origin     ori: high-copy-number ColE1/pMB1/pBR322/pUC origin of replication
   7080..88      +  CDS            lacI (fragment) (across the origin): lac repressor; lacI; The lac repressor binds to the lac operator to inhibit transcription in E. coli. This inhibition can be relieved by adding lactose or isopropyl-β-D-thiogalactopyranoside (IPTG).
>Addgene plasmid #215211 | shRNA_NUDC_2 | addgene full sequence | sequence record 432638 | Addgene NGS Result
CAATACGCAAACCGCCTCTCCCCGCGCGTTGGCCGATTCATTAATGCAGCTGGCACGACAGGTTTCCCGA
CTGGAAAGCGGGCAGTGAGCGCAACGCAATTAATGTGAGTTAGCTCACTCATTAGGCACCCCAGGCTTTA
CACTTTATGCTTCCGGCTCGTATGTTGTGTGGAATTGTGAGCGGATAACAATTTCACACAGGAAACAGCT
ATGACCATGATTACGCCAAGCGCGCAATTAACCCTCACTAAAGGGAACAAAAGCTGGAGCTGCAAGCTTA
ATGTAGTCTTATGCAATACTCTTGTAGTCTTGCAACATGGTAACGATGAGTTAGCAACATGCCTTACAAG
GAGAGAAAAAGCACCGTGCATGCCGATTGGTGGAAGTAAGGTGGTACGATCGTGCCTTATTAGGAAGGCA
ACAGACGGGTCTGACATGGATTGGACGAACCACTGAATTGCCGCATTGCAGAGATATTGTATTTAAGTGC
CTAGCTCGATACATAAACGGGTCTCTCTGGTTAGACCAGATCTGAGCCTGGGAGCTCTCTGGCTAACTAG
GGAACCCACTGCTTAAGCCTCAATAAAGCTTGCCTTGAGTGCTTCAAGTAGTGTGTGCCCGTCTGTTGTG
TGACTCTGGTAACTAGAGATCCCTCAGACCCTTTTAGTCAGTGTGGAAAATCTCTAGCAGTGGCGCCCGA
ACAGGGACTTGAAAGCGAAAGGGAAACCAGAGGAGCTCTCTCGACGCAGGACTCGGCTTGCTGAAGCGCG
CACGGCAAGAGGCGAGGGGCGGCGACTGGTGAGTACGCCAAAAATTTTGACTAGCGGAGGCTAGAAGGAG
AGAGATGGGTGCGAGAGCGTCAGTATTAAGCGGGGGAGAATTAGATCGCGATGGGAAAAAATTCGGTTAA
GGCCAGGGGGAAAGAAAAAATATAAATTAAAACATATAGTATGGGCAAGCAGGGAGCTAGAACGATTCGC
AGTTAATCCTGGCCTGTTAGAAACATCAGAAGGCTGTAGACAAATACTGGGACAGCTACAACCATCCCTT
CAGACAGGATCAGAAGAACTTAGATCATTATATAATACAGTAGCAACCCTCTATTGTGTGCATCAAAGGA
TAGAGATAAAAGACACCAAGGAAGCTTTAGACAAGATAGAGGAAGAGCAAAACAAAAGTAAGACCACCGC
ACAGCAAGCGGCCGCTGATCTTCAGACCTGGAGGAGGAGATATGAGGGACAATTGGAGAAGTGAATTATA
TAAATATAAAGTAGTAAAAATTGAACCATTAGGAGTAGCACCCACCAAGGCAAAGAGAAGAGTGGTGCAG
AGAGAAAAAAGAGCAGTGGGAATAGGAGCTTTGTTCCTTGGGTTCTTGGGAGCAGCAGGAAGCACTATGG
GCGCAGCGTCAATGACGCTGACGGTACAGGCCAGACAATTATTGTCTGGTATAGTGCAGCAGCAGAACAA
TTTGCTGAGGGCTATTGAGGCGCAACAGCATCTGTTGCAACTCACAGTCTGGGGCATCAAGCAGCTCCAG
GCAAGAATCCTGGCTGTGGAAAGATACCTAAAGGATCAACAGCTCCTGGGGATTTGGGGTTGCTCTGGAA
AACTCATTTGCACCACTGCTGTGCCTTGGAATGCTAGTTGGAGTAATAAATCTCTGGAACAGATTTGGAA
TCACACGACCTGGATGGAGTGGGACAGAGAAATTAACAATTACACAAGCTTAATACACTCCTTAATTGAA
GAATCGCAAAACCAGCAAGAAAAGAATGAACAAGAATTATTGGAATTAGATAAATGGGCAAGTTTGTGGA
ATTGGTTTAACATAACAAATTGGCTGTGGTATATAAAATTATTCATAATGATAGTAGGAGGCTTGGTAGG
TTTAAGAATAGTTTTTGCTGTACTTTCTATAGTGAATAGAGTTAGGCAGGGATATTCACCATTATCGTTT
CAGACCCACCTCCCAACCCCGAGGGGACCCGACAGGCCCGAAGGAATAGAAGAAGAAGGTGGAGAGAGAG
ACAGAGACAGATCCATTCGATTAGTGAACGGATCTCGACGGTATCGATCACGAGACTAGCCTCGAGCGGC
CGCCCCCTTCACCGAGGGCCTATTTCCCATGATTCCTTCATATTTGCATATACGATACAAGGCTGTTAGA
GAGATAATTGGAATTAATTTGACTGTAAACACAAAGATATTAGTACAAAATACGTGACGTAGAAAGTAAT
AATTTCTTGGGTAGTTTGCAGTTTTAAAATTATGTTTTAAAATGGACTATCATATGCTTACCGTAACTTG
AAAGTATTTCGATTTCTTGGCTTTATATATCTTGTGGAAAGGACGAAACACCGGGGCAGAGAAGCTTATC
ACACACTCGAGTGTGTGATAAGCTTCTCTGCCTTTTTGAATTCTCGACCTCGAGACAAATGGCAGTATTC
ATCCACAATTTTAAAAGAAAAGGGGGGATTGGGGGGTACAGTGCAGGGGAAAGAATAGTAGACATAATAG
CAACAGACATACAAACTAAAGAATTACAAAAACAAATTACAAAAATTCAAAATTTTCGGGTTTATTACAG
GGACAGCAGAGATCCACTTTGGCCGCGGCTCGAGGGGGTTGGGGTTGCGCCTTTTCCAAGGCAGCCCTGG
GTTTGCGCAGGGACGCGGCTGCTCTGGGCGTGGTTCCGGGAAACGCAGCGGCGCCGACCCTGGGTCTCGC
ACATTCTTCACGTCCGTTCGCAGCGTCACCCGGATCTTCGCCGCTACCCTTGTGGGCCCCCCGGCGACGC
TTCCTGCTCCGCCCCTAAGTCGGGAAGGTTCCTTGCGGTTCGCGGCGTGCCGGACGTGACAAACGGAAGC
CGCACGTCTCACTAGTACCCTCGCAGACGGACAGCGCCAGGGAGCAATGGCAGCGCGCCGACCGCGATGG
GCTGTGGCCAATAGCGGCTGCTCAGCAGGGCGCGCCGAGAGCAGCGGCCGGGAAGGGGCGGTGCGGGAGG
CGGGGTGTGGGGCGGTAGTGTGGGCCCTGTTCCTGCCCGCGCGGTGTTCCGCATTCTGCAAGCCTCCGGA
GCGCACGTCGGCAGTCGGCTCCCTCGTTGACCGAATCACCGACCTCTCTCCCCAGGGGGATCCACCGGAG
CTTACCATGACCGAGTACAAGCCCACGGTGCGCCTCGCCACCCGCGACGACGTCCCCAGGGCCGTACGCA
CCCTCGCCGCCGCGTTCGCCGACTACCCCGCCACGCGCCACACCGTCGATCCGGACCGCCACATCGAGCG
GGTCACCGAGCTGCAAGAACTCTTCCTCACGCGCGTCGGGCTCGACATCGGCAAGGTGTGGGTCGCGGAC
GACGGCGCCGCGGTGGCGGTCTGGACCACGCCGGAGAGCGTCGAAGCGGGGGCGGTGTTCGCCGAGATCG
GCCCGCGCATGGCCGAGTTGAGCGGTTCCCGGCTGGCCGCGCAGCAACAGATGGAAGGCCTCCTGGCGCC
GCACCGGCCCAAGGAGCCCGCGTGGTTCCTGGCCACCGTCGGCGTCTCGCCCGACCACCAGGGCAAGGGT
CTGGGCAGCGCCGTCGTGCTCCCCGGAGTGGAGGCGGCCGAGCGCGCCGGGGTGCCCGCCTTCCTGGAGA
CCTCCGCGCCCCGCAACCTCCCCTTCTACGAGCGGCTCGGCTTCACCGTCACCGCCGACGTCGAGGTGCC
CGAAGGACCGCGCACCTGGTGCATGACCCGCAAGCCCGGTGCCTGACGCCCGCCCCACGACCCGCAGCGC
CCGACCGAAAGGAGCGCACGACCCCATGCATCGGTACCTTTAAGACCAATGACTTACAAGGCAGCTGTAG
ATCTTAGCCACTTTTTAAAAGAAAAGGGGGGACTGGAAGGGCTAATTCACTCCCAACGAAGACAAGATCT
GCTTTTTGCTTGTACTGGGTCTCTCTGGTTAGACCAGATCTGAGCCTGGGAGCTCTCTGGCTAACTAGGG
AACCCACTGCTTAAGCCTCAATAAAGCTTGCCTTGAGTGCTTCAAGTAGTGTGTGCCCGTCTGTTGTGTG
ACTCTGGTAACTAGAGATCCCTCAGACCCTTTTAGTCAGTGTGGAAAATCTCTAGCAGTAGTAGTTCATG
TCATCTTATTATTCAGTATTTATAACTTGCAAAGAAATGAATATCAGAGAGTGAGAGGAACTTGTTTATT
GCAGCTTATAATGGTTACAAATAAAGCAATAGCATCACAAATTTCACAAATAAAGCATTTTTTTCACTGC
ATTCTAGTTGTGGTTTGTCCAAACTCATCAATGTATCTTATCATGTCTGGCTCTAGCTATCCCGCCCCTA
ACTCCGCCCATCCCGCCCCTAACTCCGCCCAGTTCCGCCCATTCTCCGCCCCATGGCTGACTAATTTTTT
TTATTTATGCAGAGGCCGAGGCCGCCTCGGCCTCTGAGCTATTCCAGAAGTAGTGAGGAGGCTTTTTTGG
AGGCCTAGGGACGTACCCAATTCGCCCTATAGTGAGTCGTATTACGCGCGCTCACTGGCCGTCGTTTTAC
AACGTCGTGACTGGGAAAACCCTGGCGTTACCCAACTTAATCGCCTTGCAGCACATCCCCCTTTCGCCAG
CTGGCGTAATAGCGAAGAGGCCCGCACCGATCGCCCTTCCCAACAGTTGCGCAGCCTGAATGGCGAATGG
G
[124 nt withheld, positions 4692-4815]
C
[91 nt withheld, positions 4817-4907]
A
[49 nt withheld, positions 4909-4957]
CCTTTGACGTTGGAGTCCACGTTCTTT
[37 nt withheld, positions 4985-5021]
ACCCTATCTCGGTCTATTCTTTTGATTTATAAGGGATTTTGCCGATTTCGGCCTATTGGTTAAAAAATGA
GCTGATTTAACAAAAATTTAACGCGAATTTTAACAAAATATTAACGCTTACAATTTAGGTGGCACTTTTC
GGGGAAATGTGCGCGGAACCCCTATTTGTTTATTTTTCTAAATACATTCAAATATGTATCCGCTCATGAG
ACAATAACCCTGATAAATGCTTCAATAATATTGAAAAAGGAAGAGTATGAGTATTCAACATTTCCGTGTC
GCCCTTATTCCCTTTTTTGCGGCATTTTGCCTTCCTGTTTTTGCTCACCCAGAAACGCTGGTGAAAGTAA
AAGATGCTGAAGATCAGTTGGGTGCACGAGTGGGTTACATCGAACTGGATCTCAACAGCGGTAAGATCCT
TGAGAGTTTTCGCCCCGAAGAACGTTTTCCAATGATGAGCACTTTTAAAGTTCTGCTATGTGGCGCGGTA
TTATCCCGTATTGACGCCGGGCAAGAGCAACTCGGTCGCCGCATACACTATTCTCAGAATGACTTGGTTG
AGTACTCACCAGTCACAGAAAAGCATCTTACGGATGGCATGACAGTAAGAGAATTATGCAGTGCTGCCAT
AACCATGAGTGATAACACTGCGGCCAACTTACTTCTGACAACGATCGGAGGACCGAAGGAGCTAACCGCT
TTTTTGCACAACATGGGGGATCATGTAACTCGCCTTGATCGTTGGGAACCGGAGCTGAATGAAGCCATAC
CAAACGACGAGCGTGACACCACGATGCCTGTAGCAATGGCAACAACGTTGCGCAAACTATTAACTGGCGA
ACTACTTACTCTAGCTTCCCGGCAACAATTAATAGACTGGATGGAGGCGGATAAAGTTGCAGGACCACTT
CTGCGCTCGGCCCTTCCGGCTGGCTGGTTTATTGCTGATAAATCTGGAGCCGGTGAGCGTGGGTCTCGCG
GTATCATTGCAGCACTGGGGCCAGATGGTAAGCCCTCCCGTATCGTAGTTATCTACACGACGGGGAGTCA
GGCAACTATGGATGAACGAAATAGACAGATCGCTGAGATAGGTGCCTCACTGATTAAGCATTGGTAACTG
TCAGACCAAGTTTACTCATATATACTTTAGATTGATTTAAAACTTCATTTTTAATTTAAAAGGATCTAGG
TGAAGATCCTTTTTGATAATCTCATGACCAAAATCCCTTAACGTGAGTTTTCGTTCCACTGAGCGTCAGA
CCCCGTAGAAAAGATCAAAGGATCTTCTTGAGATCCTTTTTTTCTGCGCGTAATCTGCTGCTTGCAAACA
AAAAAACCACCGCTACCAGCGGTGGTTTGTTTGCCGGATCAAGAGCTACCAACTCTTTTTCCGAAGGTAA
CTGGCTTCAGCAGAGCGCAGATACCAAATACTGTTCTTCTAGTGTAGCCGTAGTTAGGCCACCACTTCAA
GAACTCTGTAGCACCGCCTACATACCTCGCTCTGCTAATCCTGTTACCAGTGGCTGCTGCCAGTGGCGAT
AAGTCGTGTCTTACCGGGTTGGACTCAAGACGATAGTTACCGGATAAGGCGCAGCGGTCGGGCTGAACGG
GGGGTTCGTGCACACAGCCCAGCTTGGAGCGAACGACCTACACCGAACTGAGATACCTACAGCGTGAGCT
ATGAGAAAGCGCCACGCTTCCCGAAGGGAGAAAGGCGGACAGGTATCCGGTAAGCGGCAGGGTCGGAACA
GGAGAGCGCACGAGGGAGCTTCCAGGGGGAAACGCCTGGTATCTTTATAGTCCTGTCGGGTTTCGCCACC
TCTGACTTGAGCGTCGATTTTTGTGATGCTCGTCAGGGGGGCGGAGCCTATGGAAAAACGCCAGCAACGC
GGCCTTTTTACGGTTCCTGGCCTTTTGCTGGCCTTTTGCTCACATGTTCTTTCCTGCGTTATCCCCTGAT
TCTGTGGATAACCGTATTACCGCCTTTGAGTGAGCTGATACCGCTCGCCGCAGCCGAACGACCGAGCGCA
GCGAGTCAGTGAGCGAGGAAGCGGAAGAGCGCC
